>Addgene plasmid #47704 | pmalc4x_G252R_TEV | depositor full sequence | sequence record 68124 | malE primer
GGAGACACCGGATGTGGAGAACTAGTTTGGGTAAGAGAGCCTCTCACGCTGAGAACAGCAGAAACAATTA
CTGGCAAGTATGGTGTGTGGATGCGAGACCCCAAGCCCACCTACCCCTACACCCAGGAGACCACGTGGAG
AATCGACACAGTTGGCACGGATGTCCGCCAGGTTTTTGAGTATGACCTCATCAGCCAGTTTATGCAGGGC
TACCCTTCTAAGGTTCACATACTGCCTAGGCCACTGGAAAGCACGGGTGCTGTGGTGTACTCGGGGAGCC
TCTATTTCCAGGGCGCTGAGTCCAGAACTGTCATAAGATATGAGCTGAATACCGAGACAGTGAAGGCTGA
GAAGGAAATCCCTGGAGCTGGCTACCACGGACAGTTCCCGTATTCTTGGGGTGGCTACACGGACATTGAC
TTGGCTGTGGATGAAGCAGGCCTCTGGGTCATTTACAGCACCGATGAGGCCAAAGGTGCCATTGTCCTCT
CCAAACTGAACCCAGAGAATCTGGAACTCGAACAAACCTGGGAGACAAACATCCGTAAGCAGTCAGTCGC
CAATGCCTTCATCATCTGTGGCACCTTGTACACCGTCAGCAGCTACACCTCAGCAGATGCTACCGTCAAC
TTTGCTTATGACACAGGCACAGGTATCAGCAAGACCCTGACCATCCCATTCAAGAACCGCTATAAGTACA
GCAGCATGATTGACTACAACCCCCTGGAGAAGAAGCTCTTTGCCTGGGACAACTTGAACATGGTCACTTA
TGACATCAAGCTTTCCAAGATGTGATAAGGCTCTAACTCTCCTGAATTCGGATCCTCTAGAGTCGACCTG
CAGGCAAGCTTGGCACTGGCCGTCGTTTTACAACGTCGTGACTGGGAAAACCCTGGCGTTACCCAACTTA
ATCGCCTTGCAGCACATCCCCCTTTCGCCAGCTGGCGTAATAGCGAAGAGGCCCGCACCGATCGCCCTTC
CCAACAGTTGCGCAGCCTGAATGGCGAATGGCAGCTTGGCTGTTTTGGCGGATGAGATAAGATTTTCAGC
CTGATACAGATTAAATCAGAACGCAGAAGCGGTCTGATAAAACAGAATTTGCCTGGCGGCAGTAGCGCGG
TGGTCCCACCTGACCCCATGCCGAACTCAGAAGTGAAACGCCGTAGCGCCGATGGTAGTGTGGGGTCTCC
CCATGCGAGAGTAGGGAACTGCCAGGCATCAAATAAAACGAAAGGCTCAGTCGAAAGACTGGGCCTTTCG
TTTTATCTGTTGTTTGTCGGTGAACGCTCTCCTGAGTAGGACAAATCCGCCGGGAGCGGATTTGAACGTT
GCGAAGCAACGGCCCGGAGGGTGGCGGGCAGGACGCCCGCCATAAACTGCCAGGCATCAAATTAAGCAGA
AGGCCATCCTGACGGATGGCCTTTTTGCGTTTCTACAAACTCTTTTGTTTATTTTTCTAAATACATTCAA
ATATGTATCCGCTCATGAGACAATAACCCTGATAAATGCTTCAATAATATTGAAAAAGGAAGAGTATGAG
TATTCAACATTTCCGTGTCGCCCTTATTCCCTTTTTTGCGGCATTTTGCCTTCCTGTTTTTGCTCACCCA
GAAACGCTGGTGAAAGTAAAAGATGCTGAAGATCAGTTGGGTGCACGAGTGGGTTACATCGAACTGGATC
TCAACAGCGGTAAGATCCTTGAGAGTTTTCGCCCCGAAGAACGTTTCCCAATGATGAGCACTTTTAAAGT
TCTGCTATGTGGCGCGGTATTATCCCGTGTTGACGCCGGGCAAGAGCAACTCGGTCGCCGCATACACTAT
TCTCAGAATGACTTGGTTGAGTACTCACCAGTCACAGAAAAGCATCTTACGGATGGCATGACAGTAAGAG
AATTATGCAGTGCTGCCATAACCATGAGTGATAACACTGCGGCCAACTTACTTCTGACAACGATCGGAGG
ACCGAAGGAGCTAACCGCTTTTTTGCACAACATGGGGGATCATGTAACTCGCCTTGATCGTTGGGAACCG
GAGCTGAATGAAGCCATACCAAACGACGAGCGTGACACCACGATGCCTGTAGCAATGGCAACAACGTTGC
GCAAACTATTAACTGGCGAACTACTTACTCTAGCTTCCCGGCAACAATTAATAGACTGGATGGAGGCGGA
TAAAGTTGCAGGACCACTTCTGCGCTCGGCCCTTCCGGCTGGCTGGTTTATTGCTGATAAATCTGGAGCC
GGTGAGCGTGGGTCTCGCGGTATCATTGCAGCACTGGGGCCAGATGGTAAGCCCTCCCGTATCGTAGTTA
TCTACACGACGGGGAGTCAGGCAACTATGGATGAACGAAATAGACAGATCGCTGAGATAGGTGCCTCACT
GATTAAGCATTGGTAACTGTCAGACCAAGTTTACTCATATATACTTTAGATTGATT
[38 nt withheld, positions 2437-2474]
A
[37 nt withheld, positions 2476-2512]
ATTTTGTTAAAATTCGCGTTAAATTTTTGTTAAATCAGCTCATTTTTTAACCAATAGGCCGAAATCGGCA
AAATCCCTTATAAATCAAAAGAATAGACCGAGATAGGGT
[37 nt withheld, positions 2622-2658]
AAAGAACGTGGACTCCAACGTCAAAGG
[141 nt withheld, positions 2686-2826]
G
[125 nt withheld, positions 2828-2952]
AAAGGATCTAGGTGAAGATCCTTTTTGATAATCTCATGACCAAAATCCCTTAACGTGAGTTTTCGTTCCA
CTGAGCGTCAGACCCCGTAGAAAAGATCAAAGGATCTTCTTGAGATCCTTTTTTTCTGCGCGTAATCTGC
TGCTTGCAAACAAAAAAACCACCGCTACCAGCGGTGGTTTGTTTGCCGGATCAAGAGCTACCAACTCTTT
TTCCGAAGGTAACTGGCTTCAGCAGAGCGCAGATACCAAATACTGTCCTTCTAGTGTAGCCGTAGTTAGG
CCACCACTTCAAGAACTCTGTAGCACCGCCTACATACCTCGCTCTGCTAATCCTGTTACCAGTGGCTGCT
GCCAGTGGCGATAAGTCGTGTCTTACCGGGTTGGACTCAAGACGATAGTTACCGGATAAGGCGCAGCGGT
CGGGCTGAACGGGGGGTTCGTGCACACAGCCCAGCTTGGAGCGAACGACCTACACCGAACTGAGATACCT
ACAGCGTGAGCTATGAGAAAGCGCCACGCTTCCCGAAGGGAGAAAGGCGGACAGGTATCCGGTAAGCGGC
AGGGTCGGAACAGGAGAGCGCACGAGGGAGCTTCCAGGGGGAAACGCCTGGTATCTTTATAGTCCTGTCG
GGTTTCGCCACCTCTGACTTGAGCGTCGATTTTTGTGATGCTCGTCAGGGGGGCGGAGCCTATGGAAAAA
CGCCAGCAACGCGGCCTTTTTACGGTTCCTGGCCTTTTGCTGGCCTTTTGCTCACATGTTCTTTCCTGCG
TTATCCCCTGATTCTGTGGATAACCGTATTACCGCCTTTGAGTGAGCTGATACCGCTCGCCGCAGCCGAA
CGACCGAGCGCAGCGAGTCAGTGAGCGAGGAAGCGGAAGAGCGCCTGATGCGGTATTTTCTCCTTACGCA
TCTGTGCGGTATTTCACACCGCATATATGGTGCACTCTCAGTACAATCTGCTCTGATGCCGCATAGTTAA
GCCAGTATACACTCCGCTATCGCTACGTGACTGGGTCATGGCTGCGCCCCGACACCCGCCAACACCCGCT
GACGCGCCCTGACGGGCTTGTCTGCTCCCGGCATCCGCTTACAGACAAGCTGTGACCGTCTCCGGGAGCT
GCATGTGTCAGAGGTTTTCACCGTCATCACCGAAACGCGCGAGGCAGCTGCGGTAAAGCTCATCAGCGTG
GTCGTGCAGCGATTCACAGATGTCTGCCTGTTCATCCGCGTCCAGCTCGTTGAGTTTCTCCAGAAGCGTT
AATGTCTGGCTTCTGATAAAGCGGGCCATGTTAAGGGCGGTTTTTTCCTGTTTGGTCACTGATGCCTCCG
TGTAAGGGGGATTTCTGTTCATGGGGGTAATGATACCGATGAAACGAGAGAGGATGCTCACGATACGGGT
TACTGATGATGAACATGCCCGGTTACTGGAACGTTGTGAGGGTAAACAACTGGCGGTATGGATGCGGCGG
GACCAGAGAAAAATCACTCAGGGTCAATGCCAGCGCTTCGTTAATACAGATGTAGGTGTTCCACAGGGTA
GCCAGCAGCATCCTGCGATGCAGATCCGGAACATAATGGTGCAGGGCGCTGACTTCCGCGTTTCCAGACT
TTACGAAACACGGAAACCGAAGACCATTCATGTTGTTGCTCAGGTCGCAGACGTTTTGCAGCAGCAGTCG
CTTCACGTTCGCTCGCGTATCGGTGATTCATTCTGCTAACCAGTAAGGCAACCCCGCCAGCCTAGCCGGG
TCCTCAACGACAGGAGCACGATCATGCGCACCCGTGGCCAGGACCCAACGCTGCCCGAAATTCCGACACC
ATCGAATGGTGCAAAACCTTTCGCGGTATGGCATGATAGCGCCCGGAAGAGAGTCAATTCAGGGTGGTGA
ATGTGAAACCAGTAACGTTATACGATGTCGCAGAGTATGCCGGTGTCTCTTATCAGACCGTTTCCCGCGT
GGTGAACCAGGCCAGCCACGTTTCTGCGAAAACGCGGGAAAAAGTGGAAGCGGCGATGGCGGAGCTGAAT
TACATTCCCAACCGCGTGGCACAACAACTGGCGGGCAAACAGTCGTTGCTGATTGGCGTTGCCACCTCCA
GTCTGGCCCTGCACGCGCCGTCGCAAATTGTCGCGGCGATTAAATCTCGCGCCGATCAACTGGGTGCCAG
CGTGGTGGTGTCGATGGTAGAACGAAGCGGCGTCGAAGCCTGTAAAGCGGCGGTGCACAATCTTCTCGCG
CAACGCGTCAGTGGGCTGATCATTAACTATCCGCTGGATGACCAGGATGCCATTGCTGTGGAAGCTGCCT
GCACTAATGTTCCGGCGTTATTTCTTGATGTCTCTGACCAGACACCCATCAACAGTATTATTTTCTCCCA
TGAAGACGGTACGCGACTGGGCGTGGAGCATCTGGTCGCATTGGGTCACCAGCAAATCGCGCTGTTAGCG
GGCCCATTAAGTTCTGTCTCGGCGCGTCTGCGTCTGGCTGGCTGGCATAAATATCTCACTCGCAATCAAA
TTCAGCCGATAGCGGAACGGGAAGGCGACTGGAGTGCCATGTCCGGTTTTCAACAAACCATGCAAATGCT
GAATGAGGGCATCGTTCCCACTGCGATGCTGGTTGCCAACGATCAGATGGCGCTGGGCGCAATGCGCGCC
ATTACCGAGTCCGGGCTGCGCGTTGGTGCGGATATCTCGGTAGTGGGATACGACGATACCGAAGACAGCT
CATGTTATATCCCGCCGTTAACCACCATCAAACAGGATTTTCGCCTGCTGGGGCAAACCAGCGTGGACCG
CTTGCTGCAACTCTCTCAGGGCCAGGCGGTGAAGGGCAATCAGCTGTTGCCCGTCTCACTGGTGAAAAGA
AAAACCACCCTGGCGCCCAATACGCAAACCGCCTCTCCCCGCGCGTTGGCCGATTCATTAATGCAGCTGG
CACGACAGGTTTCCCGACTGGAAAGCGGGCAGTGAGCGCAACGCAATTAATGTAAGTTAGCTCACTCATT
AGGCACAATTCTCATGTTTGACAGCTTATCATCGACTGCACGGTGCACCAATGCTTCTGGCGTCAGGCAG
CCATCGGAAGCTGTGGTATGGCTGTGCAGGTCGTAAATCACTGCATAATTCGTGTCGCTCAAGGCGCACT
CCCGTTCTGGATAATGTTTTTTGCGCCGACATCATAACGGTTCTGGCAAATATTCTGAAATGAGCTGTTG
ACAATTAATCATCGGCTCGTATAATGTGTGGAATTGTGAGCGGATAACAATTTCACACAGGAAACAGCCA
GTCCGTTTAGGTGTTTTCACGAGCACTTCACCAACAAGGACCATAGCATATGAAAATCGAAGAAGGTAAA
CTGGTAATCTGGATTAACGGCGATAAAGGCTATAACGGTCTCGCTGAAGTCGGTAAGAAATTCGAGAAAG
ATACCGGAATTAAAGTCACCGTTGAGCATCCGGATAAACTGGAAGAGAAATTCCCACAGGTTGCGGCAAC
TGGCGATGGCCCTGACATTATCTTCTGGGCACACGACCGCTTTGGTGGCTACGCTCAATCTGGCCTGTTG
GCTGAAATCACCCCGGACAAAGCGTTCCAGGACAAGCTGTATCCGTTTACCTGGGATGCCGTACGTTACA
ACGGCAAGCTGATTGCTTACCCGATCGCTGTTGAAGCGTTATCGCTGATTTATAACAAAGATCTGCTGCC
GAACCCGCCAAAAACCTGGGAAGAGATCCCGGCGCTGGATAAAGAACTGAAAGCGAAAGGTAAGAGCGCG
CTGATGTTCAACCTGCAAGAACCGTACTTCACCTGGCCGCTGATTGCTGCTGACGGGGGTTATGCGTTCA
AGTATGAAAACGGCAAGTACGACATTAAAGACGTGGGCGTGGATAACGCTGGCGCGAAAGCGGGTCTGAC
CTTCCTGGTTGACCTGATTAAAAACAAACACATGAATGCAGACACCGATTACTCCATCGCAGAAGCTGCC
TTTAATAAAGGCGAAACAGCGATGACCATCAACGGCCCGTGGGCATGGTCCAACATCGACACCAGCAAAG
TGAATTATGGTGTAACGGTACTGCCGACCTTCAAGGGTCAACCATCCAAACCGTTCGTTGGCGTGCTGAG
CGCAGGTATTAACGCCGCCAGTCCGAACAAAGAGCTGGCAAAAGAGTTCCTCGAAAACTATCTGCTGACT
GATGAAGGTCTGGAAGCGGTTAATAAAGACAAACCGCTGGGTGCCGTAGCGCTGAAGTCTTACGAGGAAG
AGTTGGTGAAAGATCCGCGGATTGCCGCCACTATGGAAAACGCCCAGAAAGGTGAAATCATGCCGAACAT
CCCGCAGATGTCCGCTTTCTGGTATGCCGTGCGTACTGCGGTGATCAACGCCGCCAGCGGTCGTCAGACT
GTCGATGAAGCCCTGAAAGACGCGCAGACTAATTCGGAGAATCTTTATTTTCAGAGCTTGAAGGAGAGCC
CATCTGGCTATCTCAGGAGTGGAGAG
Features (pLannotate 1.2.2; 21 found; start..end, strand, type, name):
    820..846     +  misc_feature   MCS (fragment): pUC18/19 multiple cloning site
    854..1008    +  CDS            lacZα (fragment): LacZα fragment of β-galactosidase; lacZ fragment
   1101..1216    +  ncRNA          5S rRNA: Accession: RF00001 - 5S ribosomal RNA
   1220..1306    +  terminator     rrnB T1 terminator: Escherichia coli rrnB; transcription terminator T1 from the E. coli rrnB gene
   1398..1425    +  terminator     rrnB T2 terminator: transcription terminator T2 from the E. coli rrnB gene
   1444..1535    +  promoter       AmpR promoter: bla
   1536..2396    +  CDS            AmpR: β-lactamase; bla; confers resistance to ampicillin, carbenicillin, and related antibiotics
   2438..2951    -  rep_origin     M13 ori (sequence partly withheld): M13 bacteriophage origin of replication; arrow indicates direction of (+) strand synthesis
   3062..3650    +  rep_origin     ori: high-copy-number ColE1/pMB1/pBR322/pUC origin of replication
   3836..3978    -  misc_feature   bom: basis of mobility region from pBR322
   4080..4271    -  CDS            rop: Rop protein, which maintains plasmids at low copy number; rop
   4288..4668    +  CDS            YPB1_ECOLX: Protein predicted: Swiss-Prot protein existence level 4. From Escherichia coli.
   4767..4844    +  promoter       lacIq promoter: lacI (mutant); In the lacIq allele, a single base change in the promoter boosts expression of the lacI gene about 10-fold.
   4845..5927    +  CDS            lacI: lac repressor; lacI; The lac repressor binds to the lac operator to inhibit transcription in E. coli. This inhibition can be relieved by adding lactose or isopropyl-β-D-thiogalactopyranoside (IPTG).
   5940..5961    +  protein_bind   CAP binding site: CAP binding activates transcription in the presence of cAMP. E. coli catabolite activator protein
   5980..5997    +  promoter       tet promoter (fragment): E. coli promoter for tetracycline efflux protein gene
   6170..6198    +  promoter       tac promoter: strong E. coli promoter; hybrid between the trp and lac UV5 promoters
   6206..6222    +  protein_bind   lac operator: The lac repressor binds to the lac operator to inhibit transcription in E. coli. This inhibition can be relieved by adding lactose or isopropyl-β-D-thiogalactopyranoside (IPTG). lac repressor encoded by lacI
   6292..7392    +  CDS            MBP: maltose binding protein from E. coli; malE (mutated); This version of the gene does not encode a signal sequence, so MBP will remain in the cytosol.
   7398..7416    +  CDS            capTEV™ (fragment): composite tag for in vivo biotinylation, TEV protease cleavage, and 6xHis tagging
   7420..792     +  CDS            MYOC (fragment) (across the origin): MYOC_HUMAN - Also known as GLC1A, TIGR From Homo sapiens (Human).
