[The description below was written by a language model from this plasmid's Addgene catalogue record and pLannotate feature annotations shown in this document.]
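Description:
pmalc4x_G252R_TEV is a bacterial expression plasmid built on the NEB pMAL-c4X backbone for producing a disease-associated variant of the human myocilin olfactomedin (OLF) domain in E. coli. It is about 7.5 kb in total. It replicates from a ColE1/pMB1-type origin accompanied by the bom region and the rop gene, which tends to moderate copy number (the record lists copy number as unknown). It also carries an M13 phage origin. Selection is by ampicillin through the β-lactamase gene.

The expression cassette is driven by the tac promoter with a downstream lac operator. The plasmid supplies its own lac repressor from a lacIq-promoted lacI gene, so transcription is held off until induced with IPTG. The open reading frame begins with maltose-binding protein lacking its signal sequence, so the fusion stays in the cytosol. MBP is followed by a short TEV protease recognition sequence, which the annotation software labels as a fragment of a composite TEV tag. Next comes the roughly 840 bp MYOC fragment encoding the OLF domain with glycine 252 changed to arginine. This fragment spans the numbering origin of the circular sequence. Downstream lie remnants of the polylinker, a lacZα fragment and the rrnB T1/T2 terminators.

MBP serves as a solubility partner and an amylose-affinity purification handle, and TEV cleavage allows the isolated OLF domain to be released. According to the record, the construct belongs to a study comparing the stability of myocilin OLF variants in the context of glaucoma as a protein misfolding disorder. The depositors suggest Rosetta-gami 2 cells as the expression host.
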