Addgene plasmid #47704: pmalc4x_G252R_TEV
Purpose: Expresses MBP myocilin olfactomedin domain fusion protein with a TEV protease recognition sequence and the mutation G252R
Depositing lab: Raquel Lieberman. Depositing organization: Georgia Institute of Technology. Publication: The stability of myocilin olfactomedin domain variants provides new insight into glaucoma as a protein misfolding disorder. Burns JN, Turnage KC, Walker CA, Lieberman RL. Biochemistry. 2011 Jul 5;50(26):5824-33. doi: 10.1021/bi200231x. Epub 2011 Jun 9. PubMed 21612213.
Backbone
  Vector backbone: pmalC4X
  Backbone manufacturer: NEB
  Backbone size w/o insert (bp): 6645
  Total vector size (bp): 7458
  Vector type: Bacterial Expression
Growth in bacteria
  Bacterial resistance: Ampicillin, 100 μg/mL
  Growth temperature: 37°C
  Growth strain: XL1 Blue
  Copy number: Unknown
Gene/Insert
  Gene/Insert name: Olfactomedin-like domain with G252R mutation (alt names: G252R; OLF)
  Species: H. sapiens (human)
  Insert size (bp): 837
  Mutation: changed Glycine 252 Arginine
  Entrez Gene: MYOC (a.k.a. GLC1A, GPOA, JOAG, JOAG1, TIGR)
  Promoter: Ptac
  Tag / fusion protein: MBP (N terminal on insert)
  Cloning method: Restriction Enzyme; 5′ cloning site Unknown (unknown if destroyed); 3′ cloning site EcoRI (not destroyed)
  Sequencing primers: 5′ MBP-F; 3′ M13-F20; M13_pUC_Fwd
Terms and licenses: Academic/Nonprofit Terms; Industry Terms: Not Available to Industry
Depositor comments: The Lieberman Lab recommends E.coli Rosetta Gami 2 competent cells for protein expression.
How to cite: pmalc4x_G252R_TEV was a gift from Raquel Lieberman (Addgene plasmid # 47704 ; http://n2t.net/addgene:47704 ; RRID:Addgene_47704)
