>Addgene plasmid #47704 | pmalc4x_G252R_TEV | addgene partial sequence | sequence record 70522 | MBP-F 5'-GATGAAGCCCTGAAAGACGCGCAG-3'
TTCGGAGAATCTTTATTTTCAGAGCTTGAAGGAGAGCCCATCTGGCTATCTCAGGAGTGGAGAGGGAGAC
ACCGGATGTGGAGAACTAGTTTGGGTAAGAGAGCCTCTCACGCTGAGAACAGCAGAAACAATTACTGGCA
AGTATGGTGTGTGGATGCGAGACCCCAAGCCCACCTACCCCTACACCCAGGAGACCACGTGGAGAATCGA
CACAGTTGGCACGGATGTCCGCCAGGTTTTTGAGTATGACCTCATCAGCCAGTTTATGCAGGGCTACCCT
TCTAAGGTTCACATACTGCCTAGGCCACTGGAAAGCACGGGTGCTGTGGTGTACTCGGGGAGCCTCTATT
TCCAGGGCGCTGAGTCCAGAACTGTCATAAGATATGAGCTGAATACCGAGACAGTGAAGGCTGAGAAGGA
AATCCCTGGAGCTGGCTACCACGGACAGTTCCCGTATTCTTGGGGTGGCTACACGGACATTGACTTGGCT
GTGGATGAAGCAGGCCTCTGGGTCATTTACAGCACCGATGAGGCCAAAGGTGCCATTGTCCTCTCCAAAC
TGAACCCAGAGAATCTGGAACTCGAACAAACCTGGGAGACAAACATCCGTAAGCAGTCAGTCGCCAATGC
CTTCATCATCTGTGGCACCTTGTACACCGTCAGCAGCTACACCTCAGCAGATGCTACCGTCAACTTTGCT
TATGACACAGGCACAGGTATCAGCAAGACCCTGACCATCCCATTCAAGAACCGCTATAAGTACAGCAGCA
TGATTGACTACAACCCCCTGGAGAAGAAGCTCTTTGCCTGGGACAACTTGAACATGGTCACTTATGACAT
CAAGCTTTCCAAGATGTGATAAGGCTCTAACTCTCCTGAATTCGGATCCTCTAGAGTCGACCTGCAGGCA
AGCTTGGCACTGGCCGTCGTTTTACAACGTCGTGACTGGGAAAACCCTGGCGTTACCCAACTTAATCGCC
TTGCAGCACATCCCCCTTTCGCCAGCTGGCGTAATAGCGAAGAGGCCCGCACCGATCGCCCTTCCCAACA
GTTGCGCAGCCTGAATGGCGAATGGCAGCTTGGCTGTTTTGGCGGATGA
